>Addgene plasmid #173393 | RVD-TC2 | addgene full sequence | sequence record 361479 | Addgene NGS Result
AGTGGAACGACGCGTAACTCACGTTAAGGGATTTTGGTCATGGGTGGCTCGACCAGATATGGTCTCAACC
ACTTGCGCTGGGGTTAGTCCGTGGGCTTGACAGAGAACTGGTAGAAGGCGTTGGACGGTTTCAAGAGCCT
GTTTGCCACCGTCATGACTAGCAATCGCTACAACTTGCTCGGGCGTCAGGCCGTGGGCTTGACAGAGAAC
TGGTAGAAGGCGCTGAACAGTCTCAAGAGCCTGTTTGCCACCCCCATTACTAGCAATCGCTACAACCTGC
GAGACCAGCTTTGGTCTAGAGGAGGCATGATGATATATTTTTATCTTGTGCAATGTAACATCAGAGATTT
TGAGACACGGGCCAGAGCTGCCAGGAAACAGCTATGACCATGTAATACGACTCACTATAGGGGATATTTT
ATTTTCTCCCAATCAGGCTTGATCCCCAGTAAGTCAAAAAATAGCTCGACATACTGTTCTTCCCCGATCA
AGGGTTGGTTTGCGCATTCACAGTTCTCCGCAAGAATTGATTGGCTCCAATTCTTGGAGTGGTGAATCCG
TTAGCGAGGTGCCGCCGGCTTCCATTCAGGTCGAGGTGGCCCGGCTCCATGCACCGCGACGCAACGCGGG
GAGGCAGACAAGGTATAGGGCGGCGCCTACAATCCATGCCAACCCGTTCCATGTGCTCGCCGAGGCGGCA
TAAATCGCCGTGACGATCAGCGGTCCAATGATCGAAGTTAGGCTGGTAAGAGCCGCGAGCGATCCTTGAA
GCTGTCCCTGATGGTCGTCATCTACCTGCCTGGACAGCATGGCCTGCAACGCGGGCATCCCGATGCCGCC
GGAAGCGAGAAGAATCATAATGGGGAAGGCCATCCAGCCTCGCGTCGCGAACGCCAGCAAGACGTAGCCC
AGCGCGTCGGCCGCCATGCCGGCGATAATGGCCTGCTTCTCGCCGAAACGTTTGGTGGCGGGACCAGTGA
CGAAGGCTTGAGCGAGGGCGTGCAAGATTCCGAATACCGCAAGCGACAGGCCGATCATCGTCGCGCTCCA
GCGAAAGCGGTCCTCGCCGAAAATGACCCAGAGCGCTGCCGGCACCTGTCCTACGAGTTGCATGATAAAG
AAGACAGTCATAAGTGCGGCGACGATAGTCATGCCCCGCGCCCACCGGAAGGAGCTGACTGGGTTGAAGG
CTCTCAAGGGCATGGGTCGGCGCTCTCCCTTATGCGACTCCTGCATTAGGAAGCAGCCCAGTAGTAGGTT
GAGGCCGTTGAGCACCGCCGCCGCAAGGAATGGTGCATGTAAGGAGATGGCGCCCAACAGTCCCCCGGCC
ACGGGGCCTGCCACCATACCCACGCCGAAACAAGCGCTCATGAGCCCGAAGTGGCGAGCCCGATCTTCCC
CATCGGTGATGTCGGCGATATAGGCGCCAGCAACCGCACCTGTGGCGCCGGTGATGCCGGCCACGATGCG
TCCGGCGTAGAGAATCCACAGGACGGGTGTGGTCGCCATGATCGCGTAGTCGATAGTGGCTCCAAGTAGC
GAAGCGAGCAGGACTGGGCGGCGGCCAAAGCGGTCGGACAGTGCTCCGAGAACGGGTGCGCATAGAAATT
GCATCAACGCATATAGCGCTAGCAGCACGCCATAGTGACTGGCGATGCTGTCGGAATGGACGATATCCCG
CAAGAGGCCCGGCAGTACCGGCATAACCAAGCCTATGCCTACAGCATCCAGGGTGACGGTGCCGAGGATG
ACGATGAGCGCATTGTTAGATTTCATACACGGTGCCTGACTGCGTTAGCAATTTAACTGTGATAAACTAC
CGCATTAAAGCTAATCGATGATAAGCTGTCAAACATGAGAATTAATTCATGTTCTTTCCTGCGTTATCCC
CTGATTCTGTGGATAACGCAGGAAAGAACATGTGAGCAAAAGGCCAGCAAAAGGCCAGGAACCGTAAAAA
GGCCGCGTTGCTGGCGTTTTTCCATAGGCTCCGCCCCCCTGACGAGCATCACAAAAATCGACGCTCAAGT
CAGAGGTGGCGAAACCCGACAGGACTATAAAGATACCAGGCGTTTCCCCCTGGAAGCTCCCTCGTGCGCT
CTCCTGTTCCGACCCTGCCGCTTACCGGATACCTGTCCGCCTTTCTCCCTTCGGGAAGCGTGGCGCTTTC
TCATAGCTCACGCTGTAGGTATCTCAGTTCGGTGTAGGTCGTTCGCTCCAAGCTGGGCTGTGTGCACGAA
CCCCCCGTTCAGCCCGACCGCTGCGCCTTATCCGGTAACTATCGTCTTGAGTCCAACCCGGTAAGACACG
ACTTATCGCCACTGGCAGCAGCCACTGGTAACAGGATTAGCAGAGCGAGGTATGTAGGCGGTGCTACAGA
GTTCTTGAAGTGGTGGCCTAACTACGGCTACACTAGAAGAACAGTATTTGGTATCTGCGCTCTGCTGAAG
CCAGTTACCTTCGGAAAAAGAGTTGGTAGCTCTTGATCCGGCAAACAAACCACCGCTGGTAGCGGTGGTT
TTTTTGTTTGCAAGCAGCAGATTACGCGCAGAAAAAAAGGATCTCAAGAAGATCCTTTGATCTTTTCTAC
GGGGTCTGACGCTC
Features (pLannotate 1.2.2; 6 found; start..end, strand, type, name):
    393..411     +  promoter       T7 promoter: promoter for bacteriophage T7 RNA polymerase
    414..488     -  CDS            KanR (fragment): aminoglycoside phosphotransferase; aphA-3; confers resistance to kanamycin
    586..1776    -  CDS            TcR: tetracycline efflux protein; tet; confers resistance to tetracycline
   1824..1852    -  promoter       tet promoter: E. coli promoter for tetracycline efflux protein gene
   1868..1907    +  rep_origin     RSF ori (fragment): Plasmids containing the RSF 1030 origin of replication can be propagated in E. coli cells that contain additional plasmids with compatible origins.
   1979..2567    -  rep_origin     ori: high-copy-number ColE1/pMB1/pBR322/pUC origin of replication
