[The description below was written by a language model from this plasmid's Addgene catalogue record and pLannotate feature annotations shown in this document.]
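Description:
RVD-TC2 is a small (about 2.6 kb) bacterial module plasmid from a kit for one-step assembly of custom TALE repeat arrays. It is built on a "TetR T vector", a TA-cloning backbone. The vector type is otherwise unspecified, and nothing in the record indicates expression in eukaryotic cells. It is propagated in E. coli as a high-copy plasmid through a ColE1/pMB1/pUC-type origin. Selection uses tetracycline, conferred by a complete TcR efflux-pump gene driven by its native tet promoter. The annotation also detects a T7 promoter, a short fragment of a kanamycin resistance gene and a short RSF origin fragment. These last two appear to be non-functional remnants of the backbone's construction.

The payload is a synthetic dimer of two TALE repeat units carrying the repeat-variable diresidues NG and HD, inserted at the TA cloning site. In the standard TALE code, NG recognises thymine and HD recognises cytosine, which matches the "TC" in the name. The "2" marks the module as designed for position 2 of an ordered array. The automated feature table does not annotate the insert itself, which presumably lies in the unannotated region near the T7 promoter, and the record does not state the flanking restriction sites used for assembly.

Modules like this one are combined with dimers for the other positions to build a DNA-binding array for a chosen target sequence. The finished arrays can be used in TALE-based tools such as DdCBE mitochondrial cytosine base editors. The associated publication applied these editors to model mitochondrial DNA diseases in zebrafish.
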