Addgene plasmid #173393: RVD-TC2
Purpose: One-step assembly of custom RVD arrays to construct DdCBE, TALE, etc.
Depositing lab: Bin Shen. Depositing organization: Nanjing Medical University. Publication: Precision modeling of mitochondrial diseases in zebrafish via DdCBE-mediated mtDNA base editing. Guo J, Zhang X, Chen X, Sun H, Dai Y, Wang J, Qian X, Tan L, Lou X, Shen B. Cell Discov. 2021 Sep 3;7(1):78. doi: 10.1038/s41421-021-00307-9. PubMed 34480028.
Backbone
  Vector backbone: TetR T vector
  Vector type: Unspecified
Growth in bacteria
  Bacterial resistance: Tetracycline, 10 μg/mL
  Growth temperature: 37°C
  Growth strain: DH5alpha
  Copy number: High Copy
Gene/Insert
  Gene/Insert name: NG-HD dimer RVD at Position2
  Species: Synthetic
  Mutation: no
  Cloning method: Restriction Enzyme; 5′ cloning site Unknown (unknown if destroyed)
Terms and licenses: Academic/Nonprofit Terms; Industry Terms: Not Available to Industry
Depositor comments: RVD is inserted into TA site of TetR T vector
How to cite: RVD-TC2 was a gift from Bin Shen (Addgene plasmid # 173393 ; http://n2t.net/addgene:173393 ; RRID:Addgene_173393)
