>Addgene plasmid #173393 | RVD-TC2 | depositor partial sequence | sequence record 336348 | RVD flanked by two Bsa I sites
GGTCTCGCAGGTTGTAGCGATTGCTAGTAATGGGGGTGGCAAACAGGCTCTTGAGACTGTTCAGCGCCTT
CTACCAGTTCTCTGTCAAGCCCACGGCCTGACGCCCGAGCAAGTTGTAGCGATTGCTAGTCATGACGGTG
GCAAACAGGCTCTTGAAACCGTCCAACGCCTTCTACCAGTTCTCTGTCAAGCCCACGGACTAACCCCAGC
GCAAGTGGTTGAGACC
